>Addgene plasmid #114120 | pCW-eGFP-SHLD2-m1 | addgene full sequence | sequence record 220066 | Addgene NGS Result
CGCCTGGAGAATTGGCTAGCATCAACAAGTTTGTACAAAAAAGCAGGCTCCGGTACCATGGTGAGCAAGG
GCGAGGAGCTGTTCACCGGGGTGGTGCCCATCCTGGTCGAGCTGGACGGCGACGTAAACGGCCACAAGTT
CAGCGTGTCCGGCGAGGGCGAGGGCGATGCCACCTACGGCAAGCTGACCCTGAAGTTCATCTGCACCACC
GGCAAGCTGCCCGTGCCCTGGCCCACCCTCGTGACCACCCTGACCTACGGCGTGCAGTGCTTCAGCCGCT
ACCCCGACCACATGAAGCAGCACGACTTCTTCAAGTCCGCCATGCCCGAAGGCTACGTCCAGGAGCGCAC
CATCTTCTTCAAGGACGACGGCAACTACAAGACCCGCGCCGAGGTGAAGTTCGAGGGCGACACCCTGGTG
AACCGCATCGAGCTGAAGGGCATCGACTTCAAGGAGGACGGCAACATCCTGGGGCACAAGCTGGAGTACA
ACTACAACAGCCACAACGTCTATATCATGGCCGACAAGCAGAAGAACGGCATCAAGGTGAACTTCAAGAT
CCGCCACAACATCGAGGACGGCAGCGTGCAGCTCGCCGACCACTACCAGCAGAACACCCCCATCGGCGAC
GGCCCCGTGCTGCTGCCCGACAACCACTACCTGAGCACCCAGTCCGCCCTGAGCAAAGACCCCAACGAGA
AGCGCGATCACATGGTCCTGCTGGAGTTCGTGACCGCCGCCGGGATCACTCTCGGCATGGACGAGCTGTA
CAAGGGCGCGCCAAGTGGAGGATCTCAAGTCCACATTTTTTGGGGTGCTCCAATTGCTCCACTGAAAATC
ACAGTATCAGAAGACACAGCTTCTTTAATGTCTGTTGCTGACCCCTGGAAAAAAATTCAGCTTTTATACA
GTCAACATTCTTTATATCTGAAGGATGAAAAACAGCACAAAAATCTTGAAAACTATAAAGTCCCAGAATC
TATTGGTTCTCCAGATCTTAGTGGTCATTTCTTAGCAAACTGTATGAATAGACATGTTCATGTGAAAGAT
GACTTTGTACGTTCTGTTTCTGAAACACAGAATATAGAATCCCAGAAGATTCACTCCTCTAGACTGAGTG
ATATAACTAGCTCTAATATGCAAATATGTGGATTTAAAAGCACAGTTCCGCATTTCACCGAAGAAGAAAA
GTATCAAAAGCTTCTCAGTGAAAATAAAATTAGAGATGAACAGCCTAAACATCAGCCAGATATATGTGGT
AAGAACTTTAACACAAATTTGTTTCAGTTGGGCCATAAATGTGCAGCTGTGTTGGATTTGGTTTGTAGTA
CTGAAAAAATTAATATAGGGCCTGAAGTGGTACAAAGAGAGTGTGTGCCAACAGAATATCATGAAATACA
AAACCAGTGTTTGGGATTATTTTCCTCGAACGCAGTAGATAAGTCAAGGTCTGAAGCAGCAGTTAGGAAG
GTCTCAGACCTTAAAATATCAACTGATACAGAATTTCTCAGTATAATTACCTCCAGCCAGGTTGCTTTTT
TAGCTCAAAAGAAAGATAAAAGGCGGAGTCCTGTAAATAAAGGGAATGTAAACATGGAGACTGAACCAAA
GGCAAGTTACGGGGAGATAAGAATACCTGAAGAGAATTCGATTCAGCTTGATGGTTTTACAGAAGCATAT
GAAAGTGGACAAAACCAAGCATATTCCCTTGAACTTTTTAGTCCTGTTTGTCCTAAAACAGAAAATAGCC
GCATTCACATAAACTCTGATAAAGGTCTTGAAGAACATACAGGATCTCAAGAACTTTTCAGTTCTGAAGA
TGAACTGCCACCAAATGAGATACGTATTGAGTTGTGTAGCTCAGGAATACTGTGTTCCCAACTAAATACC
TTCCACAAAAGTGCTATTAAAAGAAGCTGTACCTCTGAAGATAAAGTGGGCCAGTCTGAAGCTCTATCTA
GAGTCCTTCAAGTAGCTAAGAAAATGAAGTTGATTTCTAATGGAGGAGATTCTGCTGTAGAAATGGATCG
GAGAAATGTGTCTGAATTTAAGAGTATTAAAAAAACATCATTAATAAAAAACTGTGATTCTAAAAGCCAG
AAGTATAATTGTTTAGTCATGGTGCTATCTCCATGCCATGTGAAGGAAATAAACATAAAATTCGGACCAA
ATTCTGGCTCTAAAGTGCCTTTAGCAACAGTTACAGTAATTGATCAATCAGAAACTAAGAAGAAGGTTTT
TCTGGCGAGGACTGCAGCAGCTGCGGCATTTACAGTGTTTCTTGGAGATATAATTTTACTCACAGATGTT
GTTATTCATGAGGACCAATGGATTGGCGAGACAGTACTACAATCAACATTTAGCAGTCAGTTATTAAATC
TTGGGAGTTATTCATCTATTCAGCCTGAAGAATATTCCAGTGTAGTTAGTGAAGTTGTACTTCAAGACTT
ACTGGCATATGTGTCCTCAAAACATTCCTACCTCAGAGATCTTCCTCCGAGGCAGCCTCAGAGGGTGAAC
AGTATAGACTTTGTAGAATTGGAGCACCTTCAACCTGATGTATTAGTCCACGCAGTACTAAGAGTTGTTG
ATTTCACTATACTGACAGAGGCAGTATACAGTTATAGAGGACAGAAGCAGAAAAAAGTTATGTTAACAGT
GGAACAGGCCCAAGATCAACATTATGCGCTTGTATTATGGGGTCCTGGAGCAGCCTGGTACCCTCAACTT
CAAAGGAAAAAAGGTTATATTTGGGAATTTAAATATCTTTTTGTTCAGTGCAATTACACACTAGAAAACC
TAGAATTGCATACAACGCCTTGGTCATCCTGTGAGTGCTTGTTTGATGATGATATAAGGGCAATTACATT
TAAAGCAAAATTTCAAAAAAGTGCACCCTCCTTTGTGAAGATATCAGACTTAGCAACCCACCTAGAGGAT
AAGTGTTCAGGAGTGGTTCTGATTAAAGCCCAGATTTCAGAGCTGGCATTTCCTATTACAGCATCTCAGA
AGATAGCGCTAAATGCTCACAGTTCTCTGAAGAGTATTTTTTCTTCTCTTCCCAACATCGTATATACTGG
TTGTGCAAAATGTGGATTGGAACTAGAAACAGATGAGAACAGGATCTACAAACAATGTTTTAGCTGCTTG
CCATTTACTATGAAGAAAATATATTATAGGCCAGCGTTAATGACTGCCATTGATGGAAGACATGATGTTT
GTATCCGTGTAGAATCAAAGCTGATAGAGAAGATTCTTCTCAACATTTCTGCAGACTGCCTCAACAGAGT
GATAGTTCCTTCCTCAGAGATCACCTATGGGATGGTCGTGGCAGACCTGTTCCACTCCTTGTTGGCAGTC
AGCGCAGAACCTTGTGTATTAAAGATTCAGAGCCTTTTTGTGTTAGATGAAAACAGCTATCCATTACAAC
AAGATTTCTCCCTCCTGGATTTTTATCCTGACATTGTAAAGCATGGAGCCAATGCCCGTCTCTGAGACCC
AGCTTTCTTGTACAAAGTGGTTTAGTAATGAACCGGTCCACCACCACCACCACCACTAAGGATCCGGGGT
TGGGGTTGCGCCTTTTCCAAGGCAGCCCTGGGTTTGCGCAGGGACGCGGCTGCTCTGGGCGTGGTTCCGG
GAAACGCAGCGGCGCCGACCCTGGGTCTCGCACATTCTTCACGTCCGTTCGCAGCGTCACCCGGATCTTC
GCCGCTACCCTTGTGGGCCCCCCGGCGACGCTTCCTGCTCCGCCCCTAAGTCGGGAAGGTTCCTTGCGGT
TCGCGGCGTGCCGGACGTGACAAACGGAAGCCGCACGTCTCACTAGTACCCTCGCAGACGGACAGCGCCA
GGGAGCAATGGCAGCGCGCCGACCGCGATGGGCTGTGGCCAATAGCGGCTGCTCAGCAGGGCGCGCCGAG
AGCAGCGGCCGGGAAGGGGCGGTGCGGGAGGCGGGGTGTGGGGCGGTAGTGTGGGCCCTGTTCCTGCCCG
CGCGGTGTTCCGCATTCTGCAAGCCTCCGGAGCGCACGTCGGCAGTCGGCTCCCTCGTTGACCGAATCAC
CGACCTCTCTCCCCAGCAATTCACCATGACCGAGTACAAGCCCACGGTGCGCCTCGCCACCCGCGACGAC
GTCCCCAGGGCCGTACGCACCCTCGCCGCCGCGTTCGCCGACTACCCCGCCACGCGCCACACCGTCGATC
CGGACCGCCACATCGAGCGGGTCACCGAGCTGCAAGAACTCTTCCTCACGCGCGTCGGGCTCGACATCGG
CAAGGTGTGGGTCGCGGACGACGGCGCCGCGGTGGCGGTCTGGACCACGCCGGAGAGCGTCGAAGCGGGG
GCGGTGTTCGCCGAGATCGGCCCGCGCATGGCCGAGTTGAGCGGTTCCCGGCTGGCCGCGCAGCAACAGA
TGGAAGGCCTCCTGGCGCCGCACCGGCCCAAGGAGCCCGCGTGGTTCCTGGCCACCGTCGGCGTCTCGCC
CGACCACCAGGGCAAGGGTCTGGGCAGCGCCGTCGTGCTCCCCGGAGTGGAGGCGGCCGAGCGCGCCGGG
GTGCCCGCCTTCCTGGAGACCTCCGCGCCCCGCAACCTCCCCTTCTACGAGCGGCTCGGCTTCACCGTCA
CCGCCGACGTCGAGGTGCCCGAAGGACCGCGCACCTGGTGCATGACCCGCAAGCCCGGTGCCGAAGGTAG
AGGTTCTCTCCTCACTTGTGGTGATGTTGAAGAAAACCCTGGTCCAATGTCTAGACTGGACAAGAGCAAA
GTCATAAACGGAGCTCTGGAATTACTCAATGGTGTCGGTATCGAAGGCCTGACGACAAGGAAACTCGCTC
AAAAGCTGGGAGTTGAGCAGCCTACCCTGTACTGGCACGTGAAGAACAAGCGGGCCCTGCTCGATGCCCT
GCCAATCGAGATGCTGGACAGGCATCATACCCACTTCTGCCCCCTGGAAGGCGAGTCATGGCAAGACTTT
CTGCGGAACAACGCCAAGTCATACCGCTGTGCTCTCCTCTCACATCGCGACGGGGCTAAAGTGCATCTCG
GCACCCGCCCAACAGAGAAACAGTACGAAACCCTGGAAAATCAGCTCGCGTTCCTGTGTCAGCAAGGCTT
CTCCCTGGAGAACGCACTGTACGCTCTGTCCGCCGTGGGCCACTTTACACTGGGCTGCGTATTGGAGGAA
CAGGAGCATCAAGTAGCAAAAGAGGAAAGAGAGACACCTACCACCGATTCTATGCCCCCACTTCTGAGAC
AAGCAATTGAGCTGTTCGACCGGCAGGGAGCCGAACCTGCCTTCCTTTTCGGCCTGGAACTAATCATATG
TGGCCTGGAGAAACAGCTAAAGTGCGAAAGCGGCGGGCCGACCGACGCCCTTGACGATTTTGACTTAGAC
ATGCTCCCAGCCGATGCCCTTGACGACTTTGACCTTGATATGCTGCCTGCTGACGCTCTTGACGATTTTG
ACCTTGACATGCTCCCCGGGTAACTAAGTAAGGATCGATCCAAGATATCGTATTCTTAACTATGTTGCTC
CTTTTACGCTATGTGGATACGCTGCTTTAATGCCTTTGTATCATGCTATTGCTTCCCGTATGGCTTTCAT
TTTCTCCTCCTTGTATAAATCCTGGTTGCTGTCTCTTTATGAGGAGTTGTGGCCCGTTGTCAGGCAACGT
GGCGTGGTGTGCACTGTGTTTGCTGACGCAACCCCCACTGGTTGGGGCATTGCCACCACCTGTCAGCTCC
TTTCCGGGACTTTCGCTTTCCCCCTCCCTATTGCCACGGCGGAACTCATCGCCGCCTGCCTTGCCCGCTG
CTGGACAGGGGCTCGGCTGTTGGGCACTGACAATTCCGTGGTGTTGTCGGGGAAGCTGACGTCCTTTCCA
TGGCTGCTCGCCTGTGTTGCCACCTGGATTCTGCGCGGGACGTCCTTCTGCTACGTCCCTTCGGCCCTCA
ATCCAGCGGACCTTCCTTCCCGCGGCCTGCTGCCGGCTCTGCGGCCTCTTCCGCGTCTTCGCCTTCGCCC
TCAGACGAGTCGGATCTCCCTTTGGGCCGCCTCCCCGCCTGTTTCGCCTCGGCGTCCGGACTAGAGGTAC
CTTTAAGACCAATGACTTACAAGGCAGCTGTAGATCTTAGCCACTTTTTAAAAGAAAAGGGGGGACTGGA
AGGGCTAATTCACTCCCAACGAAGACAAGATCTGCTTTTTGCTTGTACTGGGTCTCTCTGGTTAGACCAG
ATCTGAGCCTGGGAGCTCTCTGGCTAACTAGGGAACCCACTGCTTAAGCCTCAATAAAGCTTGCCTTGAG
TGCTTCAAGTAGTGTGTGCCCGTCTGTTGTGTGACTCTGGTAACTAGAGATCCCTCAGACCCTTTTAGTC
AGTGTGGAAAATCTCTAGCAGTAGTAGTTCATGTCATCTTATTATTCAGTATTTATAACTTGCAAAGAAA
TGAATATCAGAGAGTGAGAGGAACTTGTTTATTGCAGCTTATAATGGTTACAAATAAAGCAATAGCATCA
CAAATTTCACAAATAAAGCATTTTTTTCACTGCATTCTAGTTGTGGTTTGTCCAAACTCATCAATGTATC
TTATCATGTCTGGCTCTAGCTATCCCGCCCCTAACTCCGCCCATCCCGCCCCTAACTCCGCCCAGTTCCG
CCCATTCTCCGCCCCATGGCTGACTAATTTTTTTTATTTATGCAGAGGCCGAGGCCGCCTCGGCCTCTGA
GCTATTCCAGAAGTAGTGAGGAGGCTTTTTTGGAGGCCTTTCAAATATGTATCCGCTCATGAGACAATAA
CCCTGATAAATGCTTCAATAATATTGAAAAAGGAAGAGTATGAGTATTCAACATTTCCGTGTCGCCCTTA
TTCCCTTTTTTGCGGCATTTTGCCTTCCTGTTTTTGCTCACCCAGAAACGCTGGTGAAAGTAAAAGATGC
TGAAGATCAGTTGGGTGCACGAGTGGGTTACATCGAACTGGATCTCAACAGCGGTAAGATCCTTGAGAGT
TTTCGCCCCGAAGAACGTTTTCCAATGATGAGCACTTTTAAAGTTCTGCTATGTGGCGCGGTATTATCCC
GTATTGACGCCGGGCAAGAGCAACTCGGTCGCCGCATACACTATTCTCAGAATGACTTGGTTGAGTACTC
ACCAGTCACAGAAAAGCATCTTACGGATGGCATGACAGTAAGAGAATTATGCAGTGCTGCCATAACCATG
AGTGATAACACTGCGGCCAACTTACTTCTGACAACGATCGGAGGACCGAAGGAGCTAACCGCTTTTTTGC
ACAACATGGGGGATCATGTAACTCGCCTTGATCGTTGGGAACCGGAGCTGAATGAAGCCATACCAAACGA
CGAGCGTGACACCACGATGCCTGTAGCAATGGCAACAACGTTGCGCAAACTATTAACTGGCGAACTACTT
ACTCTAGCTTCCCGGCAACAATTAATAGACTGGATGGAGGCGGATAAAGTTGCAGGACCACTTCTGCGCT
CGGCCCTTCCGGCTGGCTGGTTTATTGCTGATAAATCTGGAGCCGGTGAGCGTGGGTCTCGCGGTATCAT
TGCAGCACTGGGGCCAGATGGTAAGCCCTCCCGTATCGTAGTTATCTACACGACGGGGAGTCAGGCAACT
ATGGATGAACGAAATAGACAGATCGCTGAGATAGGTGCCTCACTGATTAAGCATTGGTAACTGTCAGACC
AAGTTTACTCATATATACTTTAGATTGATTTAAAACTTCATTTTTAATTTAAAAGGATCTAGGTGAAGAT
CCTTTTTGATAATCTCATGACCAAAATCCCTTAACGTGAGTTTTCGTTCCACTGAGCGTCAGACCCCGTA
GAAAAGATCAAAGGATCTTCTTGAGATCCTTTTTTTCTGCGCGTAATCTGCTGCTTGCAAACAAAAAAAC
CACCGCTACCAGCGGTGGTTTGTTTGCCGGATCAAGAGCTACCAACTCTTTTTCCGAAGGTAACTGGCTT
CAGCAGAGCGCAGATACCAAATACTGTTCTTCTAGTGTAGCCGTAGTTAGGCCACCACTTCAAGAACTCT
GTAGCACCGCCTACATACCTCGCTCTGCTAATCCTGTTACCAGTGGCTGCTGCCAGTGGCGATAAGTCGT
GTCTTACCGGGTTGGACTCAAGACGATAGTTACCGGATAAGGCGCAGCGGTCGGGCTGAACGGGGGGTTC
GTGCACACAGCCCAGCTTGGAGCGAACGACCTACACCGAACTGAGATACCTACAGCGTGAGCTATGAGAA
AGCGCCACGCTTCCCGAAGGGAGAAAGGCGGACAGGTATCCGGTAAGCGGCAGGGTCGGAACAGGAGAGC
GCACGAGGGAGCTTCCAGGGGGAAACGCCTGGTATCTTTATAGTCCTGTCGGGTTTCGCCACCTCTGACT
TGAGCGTCGATTTTTGTGATGCTCGTCAGGGGGGCGGAGCCTATGGAAAAACGCCAGCAACGCGGCCTTT
TTACGGTTCCTGGCCTTTTGCTGGCCTTTTGCTCACATGTTCTTTCCTGCGTTATCCCCTGATTCTGTGG
ATAACCGTATTACCGCCTTTGAGTGAGCTGATACCGCTCGCCGCAGCCGAACGACCGAGCGCAGCGAGTC
AGTGAGCGAGGAAGCGGAAGAGCGCCCAATACGCAAACCGCCTCTCCCCGCGCGTTGGCCGATTCATTAA
TGCAGCTGGCACGACAGGTTTCCCGACTGGAAAGCGGGCAGTGAGCGCAACGCAATTAATGTGAGTTAGC
TCACTCATTAGGCACCCCAGGCTTTACACTTTATGCTTCCGGCTCGTATGTTGTGTGGAATTGTGAGCGG
ATAACAATTTCACACAGGAAACAGCTATGACCATGATTACGCCAAGCGCGCAATTAACCCTCACTAAAGG
GAACAAAAGCTGGAGCTGCAAGCTTAATGTAGTCTTATGCAATACTCTTGTAGTCTTGCAACATGGTAAC
GATGAGTTAGCAACATGCCTTACAAGGAGAGAAAAAGCACCGTGCATGCCGATTGGTGGAAGTAAGGTGG
TACGATCGTGCCTTATTAGGAAGGCAACAGACGGGTCTGACATGGATTGGACGAACCACTGAATTGCCGC
ATTGCAGAGATATTGTATTTAAGTGCCTAGCTCGATACATAAACGGGTCTCTCTGGTTAGACCAGATCTG
AGCCTGGGAGCTCTCTGGCTAACTAGGGAACCCACTGCTTAAGCCTCAATAAAGCTTGCCTTGAGTGCTT
CAAGTAGTGTGTGCCCGTCTGTTGTGTGACTCTGGTAACTAGAGATCCCTCAGACCCTTTTAGTCAGTGT
GGAAAATCTCTAGCAGTGGCGCCCGAACAGGGACTTGAAAGCGAAAGGGAAACCAGAGGAGCTCTCTCGA
CGCAGGACTCGGCTTGCTGAAGCGCGCACGGCAAGAGGCGAGGGGCGGCGACTGGTGAGTACGCCAAAAA
TTTTGACTAGCGGAGGCTAGAAGGAGAGAGATGGGTGCGAGAGCGTCAGTATTAAGCGGGGGAGAATTAG
ATCGCGATGGGAAAAAATTCGGTTAAGGCCAGGGGGAAAGAAAAAATATAAATTAAAACATATAGTATGG
GCAAGCAGGGAGCTAGAACGATTCGCAGTTAATCCTGGCCTGTTAGAAACATCAGAAGGCTGTAGACAAA
TACTGGGACAGCTACAACCATCCCTTCAGACAGGATCAGAAGAACTTAGATCATTATATAATACAGTAGC
AACCCTCTATTGTGTGCATCAAAGGATAGAGATAAAAGACACCAAGGAAGCTTTAGACAAGATAGAGGAA
GAGCAAAACAAAAGTAAGACCACCGCACAGCAAGCGGCCGCTGATCTTCAGACCTGGAGGAGGAGATATG
AGGGACAATTGGAGAAGTGAATTATATAAATATAAAGTAGTAAAAATTGAACCATTAGGAGTAGCACCCA
CCAAGGCAAAGAGAAGAGTGGTGCAGAGAGAAAAAAGAGCAGTGGGAATAGGAGCTTTGTTCCTTGGGTT
CTTGGGAGCAGCAGGAAGCACTATGGGCGCAGCGTCAATGACGCTGACGGTACAGGCCAGACAATTATTG
TCTGGTATAGTGCAGCAGCAGAACAATTTGCTGAGGGCTATTGAGGCGCAACAGCATCTGTTGCAACTCA
CAGTCTGGGGCATCAAGCAGCTCCAGGCAAGAATCCTGGCTGTGGAAAGATACCTAAAGGATCAACAGCT
CCTGGGGATTTGGGGTTGCTCTGGAAAACTCATTTGCACCACTGCTGTGCCTTGGAATGCTAGTTGGAGT
AATAAATCTCTGGAACAGATTTGGAATCACACGACCTGGATGGAGTGGGACAGAGAAATTAACAATTACA
CAAGCTTAATACACTCCTTAATTGAAGAATCGCAAAACCAGCAAGAAAAGAATGAACAAGAATTATTGGA
ATTAGATAAATGGGCAAGTTTGTGGAATTGGTTTAACATAACAAATTGGCTGTGGTATATAAAATTATTC
ATAATGATAGTAGGAGGCTTGGTAGGTTTAAGAATAGTTTTTGCTGTACTTTCTATAGTGAATAGAGTTA
GGCAGGGATATTCACCATTATCGTTTCAGACCCACCTCCCAACCCCGAGGGGACAATTCTCGACCTCGAG
ACAAATGGCAGTATTCATCCACAATTTTAAAAGAAAAGGGGGGATTGGGGGGTACAGTGCAGGGGAAAGA
ATAGTAGACATAATAGCAACAGACATACAAACTAAAGAATTACAAAAACAAATTACAAAAATTCAAAATT
TTCGGGTTTATTACAGGGACAGCAGAGATCCACTTTGGCCGCGAATCGATATGTCGAGTTTACTCCCTAT
CAGTGATAGAGAACGTATGTCGAGTTTACTCCCTATCAGTGATAGAGAACGATGTCGAGTTTACTCCCTA
TCAGTGATAGAGAACGTATGTCGAGTTTACTCCCTATCAGTGATAGAGAACGTATGTCGAGTTTACTCCC
TATCAGTGATAGAGAACGTATGTCGAGTTTATCCCTATCAGTGATAGAGAACGTATGTCGAGTTTACTCC
CTATCAGTGATAGAGAACGTATGTCGAGGTAGGCGTGTACGGTGGGAGGCCTATATAAGCAGAGCTCGTT
TAGTGAACCGTCAGAT
Features (pLannotate 1.2.2; 30 found; start..end, strand, type, name):
     25..49      +  protein_bind   attB1: mutant version of attB; recombination site for the Gateway® BP reaction BP Clonase™
     58..774     +  CDS            EGFP: EGFP is a basic (constitutively fluorescent) green fluorescent protein published in 1996, derived from Aequorea victoria. It is reported to be a rapidly-maturing weak dimer with moderate acid sensitivity.
    784..3492    +  CDS            SHLD2: SHLD2_PONAB - Also known as FAM35A From Pongo abelii (Sumatran orangutan) (Pongo pygmaeus abelii).
   3497..3521    -  protein_bind   attB2: mutant version of attB; recombination site for the Gateway® BP reaction BP Clonase™
   3538..3556    +  CDS            9xHis (fragment): 9xHis affinity tag
   3566..4076    +  promoter       hPGK promoter: human phosphoglycerate kinase 1 promoter
   4086..4682    +  CDS            PuroR (fragment): puromycin N-acetyltransferase; pac from Streptomyces; confers resistance to puromycin
   4737..5434    +  CDS            rtTA3 (fragment): reverse tetracycline transactivator 3 activates expression from Tet-responsive promoters in the presence of doxycycline
   5364..5474    +  CDS            VP48: 3 tandem repeats of the minimal activation domain of herpes simplex virus VP16 (Cheng et al., 2013)
   5510..6058    +  misc_feature   WPRE (fragment): woodchuck hepatitis virus posttranscriptional regulatory element
   6084..6155    +  CDS            nef (fragment): NEF_HV1Z2 - Experimental evidence at protein level: Swiss-Prot protein existence level 1. Extracellular Nef protein targets CD4(+) T-lymphocytes for apoptosis by interacting with CXCR4 surface receptors. From Human immunodeficiency virus type 1 group M subtype D (isolate Z2/CDC-Z34) (HIV-1).
   6157..6390    +  LTR            3' LTR (ΔU3): self-inactivating 3' long terminal repeat (LTR) from HIV-1
   6462..6583    +  polyA_signal   SV40 poly(A) signal: SV40 polyadenylation signal
   6623..6758    +  rep_origin     SV40 ori: SV40 origin of replication
   6766..6829    +  promoter       AmpR promoter: bla
   6830..7690    +  CDS            AmpR: β-lactamase; bla; confers resistance to ampicillin, carbenicillin, and related antibiotics
   7861..8449    +  rep_origin     ori: high-copy-number ColE1/pMB1/pBR322/pUC origin of replication
   8632..8724    +  CDS            lacI (fragment): lac repressor; lacI; The lac repressor binds to the lac operator to inhibit transcription in E. coli. This inhibition can be relieved by adding lactose or isopropyl-β-D-thiogalactopyranoside (IPTG).
   8737..8758    +  protein_bind   CAP binding site: CAP binding activates transcription in the presence of cAMP. E. coli catabolite activator protein
   8773..8803    +  promoter       lac promoter: promoter for the E. coli lac operon
   8807..8829    +  protein_bind   lac operator (fragment): The lac repressor binds to the lac operator to inhibit transcription in E. coli. This inhibition can be relieved by adding lactose or isopropyl-β-D-thiogalactopyranoside (IPTG). lac repressor encoded by lacI
   8872..8890    +  promoter       T3 promoter: promoter for bacteriophage T3 RNA polymerase
   8918..9144    +  promoter       RSV promoter: Rous sarcoma virus enhancer/promoter
   9145..9325    +  LTR            5' LTR (truncated): truncated 5' long terminal repeat (LTR) from HIV-1
   9372..9497    +  misc_feature   HIV-1 Ψ: packaging signal of human immunodeficiency virus type 1
   9481..9844    +  CDS            HIV-1 gag (fragment): gag protein from human immunodeficiency virus 1; gag
   9990..10223   +  misc_feature   RRE: The Rev response element (RRE) of HIV-1 allows for Rev-dependent mRNA export from the nucleus to the cytoplasm.
  10600..10624   +  CDS            Rev (fragment): human immunodeficiency virus 1 (HIV-1) Rev protein; rev; enhances nuclear export of unspliced and incompletely spliced viral mRNAs
  10665..10782   +  misc_feature   cPPT/CTS: central polypurine tract and central termination sequence of HIV-1
  10836..4       +  promoter       tight TRE promoter (across the origin): Tet-responsive promoter PTight, consisting of seven tet operator sequences followed by the minimal CMV promoter
