[The description below was written by a language model from this plasmid's Addgene catalogue record and pLannotate feature annotations shown in this document.]
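Description:
pCW-eGFP-SHLD2-m1 is a third-generation-style, self-inactivating HIV-1 lentiviral vector built on the pCW57.1 backbone for doxycycline-inducible expression in mammalian cells. It is about 11.1 kb in total and is maintained in E. coli through a high-copy ColE1/pUC origin with ampicillin resistance. The viral portion comprises an RSV promoter driving a truncated 5' LTR, the Ψ packaging signal with a partial gag sequence, the RRE for Rev-dependent nuclear export, the cPPT/CTS, a WPRE to enhance transcript expression, and a ΔU3 3' LTR that inactivates the LTR promoter after integration. An SV40 poly(A) signal and SV40 origin lie downstream of the 3' LTR.

The payload, introduced by Gateway recombination and therefore flanked by attB1 and attB2 sites, is human SHLD2 (also called FAM35A or RINN2) fused at its N terminus to eGFP. The annotation tool matched the coding sequence to the orangutan orthologue, but the catalogue record lists the insert as human. The m1 variant carries three alanine substitutions, W489A, F494A and W495A; the record does not state their functional consequence. The fusion is transcribed from a tight TRE promoter consisting of seven tet operators upstream of a minimal CMV promoter. A separate constitutive hPGK promoter drives puromycin resistance followed by the reverse tetracycline transactivator rtTA3, so a single integrated provirus supplies both selection and the Tet-On activator that switches on eGFP-SHLD2 when doxycycline is added. The construct was deposited with work on the shieldin complex in 53BP1-dependent DNA repair. It suits making stable cell lines with inducible, fluorescently trackable mutant SHLD2.
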