Addgene plasmid #114120: pCW-eGFP-SHLD2-m1
Purpose: Lentiviral vector for inducible expression of N-terminally tagged eGFP-SHLD2, m1 mutant
Depositing lab: Daniel Durocher. Depositing organization: Sinai Health System. Publication: The shieldin complex mediates 53BP1-dependent DNA repair. Noordermeer SM, Adam S, Setiaputra D, Barazas M, Pettitt SJ, Ling AK, Olivieri M, Alvarez-Quilon A, Moatti N, Zimmermann M, Annunziato S, Krastev DB, Song F, Brandsma I, Frankum J, Brough R, Sherker A, Landry S, Szilard RK, Munro MM, McEwan A, Goullet de Rugy T, Lin ZY, Hart T, Moffat J, Gingras AC, Martin A, van Attikum H, Jonkers J, Lord CJ, Rottenberg S, Durocher D. Nature. 2018 Aug;560(7716):117-121. doi: 10.1038/s41586-018-0340-7. Epub 2018 Jul 18. PubMed 30022168.
Backbone
  Vector backbone: pCW57.1
  Backbone manufacturer: Addgene #41393
  Backbone size w/o insert (bp): 7711
  Total vector size (bp): 11146
  Vector type: Mammalian Expression, Lentiviral ; Doxycycline inducible
  Selectable markers: Puromycin
Growth in bacteria
  Bacterial resistance: Ampicillin, 100 μg/mL
  Growth temperature: 30°C
  Growth strain: NEB Stable
  Copy number: Unknown
Gene/Insert
  Gene/Insert name: SHLD2 (m1 mutant) (alt names: FAM35A; RINN2)
  Species: H. sapiens (human)
  Insert size (bp): 3435
  Mutation: W489A, F494A, W495A mutations introduced
  Entrez Gene: SHLD2 (a.k.a. FAM35A, FAM35A1, RINN2, bA163M19.1)
  Promoter: TRE promoter, Tet ON
  Tag / fusion protein: eGFP (N terminal on insert)
  Cloning method: Gateway Cloning
  Sequencing primers: 5′ LNCX; 3′ O.PGK1b-R (GAACGGACGTGAAGAATGTG)
Terms and licenses: Academic/Nonprofit Terms; Industry Terms: Not Available to Industry
How to cite: pCW-eGFP-SHLD2-m1 was a gift from Daniel Durocher (Addgene plasmid # 114120 ; http://n2t.net/addgene:114120 ; RRID:Addgene_114120)
